>Addgene plasmid #218602 | pJJB718 | addgene full sequence | sequence record 431938 | Addgene NGS Result
AAGAGGATGTCCAATATTTTTTTTAAGGAATAAGGATACTTCAAGACTAGATTCCCCCCTGCATTCCCAT
CAGAACCGTAAACCTTGGCGCTTTCCTTGGGAAGTATTCAAGAAGTGCCTTGTCCGGTTTCTGTGGCTCA
CAAACCAGCGCGCCCGATATGGCTTTCTTTTCACTTATGAATGTACCAGTACGGGACAATTAGAACGCTC
CTGTAACAATCTCTTTGCAAATGTGGGGTTACATTCTAACCATGTCACACTGCTGACGAAATTCAAAGTA
AAAAAAAATGGGACCACGTCTTGAGAACGATAGATTTTCTTTATTTTACATTGAACAGTCGTTGTCTCAG
CGCGCTTTATGTTTTCATTCATACTTCATATTATAAAATAACAAAAGAAGAATTTCATATTCACGCCCAA
GAAATCAGGCTGCTTTCCAAATGCAATTGACACTTCATTAGCCATCACACAAAACTCTTTCTTGCTGGAG
CTTCTTTTAAAAAAGACCTCAGTACACCAAACACGTTACCCGACCTCGTTATTTTACGACAACTATGATA
AAATTCTGAAGAAAAAATAAAAAAATTTTCATACTTCTTGCTTTTATTTAAACCATTGAATGATTTCTTT
TGAACAAAACTACCTGTTTCACCAAAGGAAATAGAAAGAAAAAATCAATTAGAAGAAAACAAAAAACAAA
AGATCTATGGCCCCAAATCAAAGATCACGTTCGCTTCTGCAGAGACATCGAGGAAAGGTACTCATTTCAT
TGACTGGAATAGCTGCTTTATTTACCACAGGGTCGGTGGTAGTGTTTTTCGTGAAGAGATGGTTGTATAA
ACAGCAGTTACGGATTACTGAGCAACACTTCATCAAAGAACAGATCAAAAGAAGGTTCGAGCAGACACAG
GAAGACTCGTTGTACACAATATACGAGCTACTTCCTGTATGGAGAATGGTTTTGAATGAAAACGATTTGA
ATTTGGACAGCATCGTTACCCAATTAAAGGACCAAAAGAACCAGTTGACTAGAGCAAAGTCTAGTGAAAG
CAGAGAAAGTTCGCCGTTAAAAAGTAAAGCTGAGTTGTGGAACGAGTTAGAACTAAAGAGTTTGATCAAG
CTGGTGACAGTGACGTACACAGTATCGTCGCTGATTCTTTTAACAAGACTGCAACTAAATATCCTGACAA
GAAACGAGTACCTGGACTCCGCAATAAAATTAACCATGCAGCAGGAAAACTGCAACAAACTACAGAATAG
GTTCTATAACTGGGTTACATCGTGGTGGAGCGATCCGGAGGACAAAGCGGATGATGCAATGGTAATGGCA
GCAAAAAAGTCAAAGAAAGAAGGCCAGGAAGTGTATATTAATGAGCAAGCTTTCCTATCACTATCATGGT
GGATTCTTAACAAGGGGTGGTTGAGTTACAATGAAATAATTACAAATCAAATCGAAATTGAATTTGACGG
CATACACCCAAGAGATACTCTAACGTTAGAAGAATTTAGTTCTCGTCTAACGAACATATTCCGGAACACG
AATTCCCAAATATTCCAGCAAAATAATAATAACCTCACGTCTATTTTGCTTCCTAAAGATTCCAGTGGAC
AGGAGTTTCTTCTGTCACAGACGCTTGACGCGGATGCTTTAACAAGTTTTCACTCTAACACACTAGTTTT
TAATCAATTGGTGAATGAACTGACCCAATGTATCGAAAGCACAGCAACATCCATAGTGTTAGAGTCTCTA
ATAAATGAATCATTCCATTTCATAATGAACAAGGTCGGCATAAAGACAATAGCCAAGAAAAAACCTGGCC
AAGAAGATCAGCAACAGTATCAAATGGCAGTTTTCGCTATGTCGATGAAAGACTGTTGCCAAGAAATGCT
TCAAACAACTGCCGGGTCTTCCCATAGCGGCAGCGTGAACGAATACCTGGCCACTCTGGATTCTGTGCAG
CCGCTCGATGATCTGAGCGCCAGCGTATACAGCAACTTTGGTGTCTCCAGCTCGTTTTCCTTCAAGCCTG
GTTCTTAGTGAGGATCCTAACTCGAGGCGAATTTCTTATGATTTATGATTTTTATTATTAAATAAGTTAT
AAAAAAAATAAGTGTATACAAATTTTAAAGTGACTCTTAGGTTTTAAAACGAAAATTCTTATTCTTGAGT
AACTCTTTCCTGTAGGTCAGGTTGCTTTCTCAGGTATAGCATGAGGTCGCTCTTATTGACCACACCTCTA
CCGGCATGCCGAGCAAATGCCTGCAAATCGCTCCCCATTTCGCTGGAAATCTGCTCGTCAGTGGTGCTCA
CACTGACGAATCATGTACAGATCATACCGATGACTGCCTGGCGACTCACAACTAAGCAAGACAGCCGGAA
CCAGCGCCGGCGAACACCACTGCATATATGGCATATCACAACAGTCCACGTCTCAAGCAGTTACAGAGAT
GTTACGAACCACTAGTGCACTGCAGTACATCGAGGAGAACTTCTAGTATATCTACATACCTAATATTATT
GCCTTATTAAAAATGGAATCCCAACAATTACATCAAAATCCACATTCTCTTCAAAATCAATTGTCCTGTA
CTTCCTTGTTCATGTGTGTTCAAAAACGTTATATTTATAGGATAATTATACTCTATTTCTCAACAAGTAA
TTGGTTGTTTGGCCGAGCGGTCTAAGGCGCCTGATTCAAGAAATATCTTGACCGCAGTTAACTGTGGGAA
TACTCAGGTATCGTAAGATGCAAGAGTTCGAATCTCTTAGCAACCATTATTTTTTTCCTCAACATAACGA
GAACACACAGGGGCGCTATCGCACAGAATCAAATTCGATGACTGGAAATTTTTTGTTAATTTCAGAGGTC
GCCTGACGCATATACCTTTTTCAACTGAAAAATTGGGAGAAAAAGGAAAGGTGAGAGCGCCGGAACCGGC
TTTTCATATAGAATAGAGAAGCGTTCATGACTAAATGCTTGCATCACAATACTTGAAGTTGACAATATTA
TTTAAGGACCTATTGTTTTTTCCAATAGGTGGTTAGCAATCGTCTTACTTTCTAACTTTTCTTACCTTTT
ACATTTCAGCAATATATATATATATATTTCAAGGATATACCATTCTAATGTCTGCCCCTAAGAAGATCGT
CGTTTTGCCAGGTGACCACGTTGGTCAAGAAATCACAGCCGAAGCCATTAAGGTTCTTAAAGCTATTTCT
GATGTTCGTTCCAATGTCAAGTTCGATTTCGAAAATCATTTAATTGGTGGTGCTGCTATCGATGCTACAG
GTGTTCCACTTCCAGATGAGGCGCTGGAAGCCTCCAAGAAGGCTGATGCCGTTTTGTTAGGTGCTGTGGG
TGGTCCTAAATGGGGAACCGGTAGTGTTAGACCTGAACAAGGTTTACTAAAAATCCGTAAAGAACTTCAA
TTGTACGCCAACTTAAGACCATGTAACTTTGCATCCGACTCTCTTTTAGACTTATCTCCAATCAAGCCAC
AATTTGCTAAAGGTACTGACTTCGTTGTTGTCAGAGAATTAGTGGGAGGTATTTACTTTGGTAAGAGAAA
GGAAGACGATGGTGATGGTGTCGCTTGGGATAGTGAACAATACACCGTTCCAGAAGTGCAAAGAATCACA
AGAATGGCCGCTTTCATGGCCCTACAACATGAGCCACCATTGCCTATTTGGTCCTTGGATAAAGCTAATG
TTTTGGCCTCTTCAAGATTATGGAGAAAAACTGTGGAGGAAACCATCAAGAACGAATTTCCTACATTGAA
GGTTCAACATCAATTGATTGATTCTGCCGCCATGATCCTAGTTAAGAACCCAACCCACCTAAATGGTATT
ATAATCACCAGCAACATGTTTGGTGATATCATCTCCGATGAAGCCTCCGTTATCCCAGGTTCCTTGGGTT
TGTTGCCATCTGCGTCCTTGGCCTCTTTGCCAGACAAGAACACCGCATTTGGTTTGTACGAACCATGCCA
CGGTTCTGCTCCAGATTTGCCAAAGAATAAGGTCAACCCTATCGCCACTATCTTGTCTGCTGCAATGATG
TTGAAATTGTCATTGAACTTGCCTGAAGAAGGTAAGGCCATTGAAGATGCAGTTAAAAAGGTTTTGGATG
CAGGTATCAGAACTGGTGATTTAGGTGGTTCCAACAGTACCACCGAAGTCGGTGATGCTGTCGCCGAAGA
AGTTAAGAAAATCCTTGCTTAAAAAGATTCTCTTTTTTTATGATATTTGTACATAAACTTTATAAATGAA
ATTCATAATAGAAACGACACGAAATTACAAAATGGAATATGTTCATAGGGTAGACGAAACTATATACGCA
ATCTACATACATTTATCAAGAAGGAGAAAAAGGAGGATGTAAAGGAATACAGGTAAGCAAATTGATACTA
ATGGCTCAACGTGATAAGGAAAAAGAATTGCACTTTAACATTAATATTGACAAGGAGGAGGGCACCACAC
AAAAAGTTAGGTGTAACAGAAAATCATGAAACTATGATTCCTAATTTATATATTGGAGGATTTTCTCTAA
AAAAAAAAAAATACAACAAATAAAAAACACTCAATGACCTGACCATTTGATGGAGTTTAAGTCAATACCT
TCTTGAACCATTTCCCATAATGGTGAAAGTTCCCTCAAGAATTTTACTCTGTCAGAAACGGCCTTAACGA
CGTAGTCGAGAGTACTCGTATCGCATGTCGGTGCGACACGAAATTACAAAATGGAATATGTTCATAGGGT
AGACGAAACTATATACGCAATCTACATACATTTATCAAGAAGGAGAAAAAGGAGGATGTAAAGGAATACA
GGTAAGCAAATTGATACTAATGGCTCAACGTGATAAGGAAAAAGAATTGCACTTTAACATTAATATTGAC
AAGGAGGAGGGCACCACACAAAAAGTTAGGTGTAACAGAAAATCATGAAACTATGATTCCTAATTTATAT
ATTGGAGGATTTTCTCTAAAAAAAAAAAAATACAACAAATAAAAAACACTCAATGACCTGACCATTTGAT
GGAGTTTAAGTCAATACCTTCTTGAACCATTTCCCATAATGGTGAAAGTTCCCTCAAGAATTTTACTCTG
TCAGAAACGGCCTTAACGACGTAGTCGACCTCCTCTTCAGTACTAAATCTACCAATACCAAATCTGATGG
AAGAATGGGCTAATGCATCATCCTTACCCAGCGCCGAGCGGCCGCGTGTTACAACCAATTAACCAATTCT
GATTAGAAAAACTCATCGAGCATCAAATGAAACTGCAATTTATTCATATCAGGATTATCAATACCATATT
TTTGAAAAAGCCGTTTCTGTAATGAAGGAGAAAACTCACCGAGGCAGTTCCATAGGATGGCAAGATCCTG
GTATCGGTCTGCGATTCCGACTCGTCCAACATCAATACAACCTATTAATTTCCCCTCGTCAAAAATAAGG
TTATCAAGTGAGAAATCACCATGAGTGACGACTGAATCCGGTGAGAATGGCAAAAGCTTATGCATTTCTT
TCCAGACTTGTTCAACAGGCCAGCCATTACGCTCGTCATCAAAATCACTCGCATCAACCAAACCGTTATT
CATTCGTGATTGCGCCTGAGCGAGGCGAAATACGCGATCGCTGTTAAAAGGACAATTACAAACAGGAATC
GAATGCAACCGGCGCAGGAACACTGCCAGCGCATCAACAATATTTTCACCTGAATCAGGATATTCTTCTA
ATACCTGGAATGCTGTTTTCCCGGGGATCGCAGTGGTGAGTAACCATGCATCATCAGGAGTACGGATAAA
ATGCTTGATGGTCGGAAGAGGCATAAATTCCGTCAGCCAGTTTAGTCTGACCATCTCATCTGTAACATCA
TTGGCAACGCTACCTTTGCCATGTTTCAGAAACAACTCTGGCGCATCGGGCTTCCCATACAATCGATAGA
TTGTCGCACCTGATTGCCCGACATTATCGCGAGCCCATTTATACCCATATAAATCAGCATCCATGTTGGA
ATTTAATCGCGGCCTGGAGCAAGACGTTTCCCGTTGAATATGGCTCATAACACCCCTTGTATTACTGTTT
ATGTAAGCAGACAGTTTTATTGTTCATGATGATATATTTTTATCTTGTGCAATGTAACATCAGAGATTTT
GAGACACAACGTGGCTTTGTTGAATAAATCGAACTTTTGCTGAGTTGAAGGATCAGTCATGACCAAAATC
CCTTAACGTGAGTTTTCGTTCCACTGAGCGTCAGACCCCGTAGAAAAGATCAAAGGATCTTCTTGAGATC
CTTTTTTTCTGCGCGTAATCTGCTGCTTGCAAACAAAAAAACCACCGCTACCAGCGGTGGTTTGTTTGCC
GGATCAAGAGCTACCAACTCTTTTTCCGAAGGTAACTGGCTTCAGCAGAGCGCAGATACCAAATACTGTT
CTTCTAGTGTAGCCGTAGTTAGGCCACCACTTCAAGAACTCTGTAGCACCGCCTACATACCTCGCTCTGC
TAATCCTGTTACCAGTGGCTGCTGCCAGTGGCGATAAGTCGTGTCTTACCGGGTTGGACTCAAGACGATA
GTTACCGGATAAGGCGCAGCGGTCGGGCTGAACGGGGGGTTCGTGCACACAGCCCAGCTTGGAGCGAACG
ACCTACACCGAACTGAGATACCTACAGCGTGAGCTATGAGAAAGCGCCACGCTTCCCGAAGGGAGAAAGG
CGGACAGGTATCCGGTAAGCGGCAGGGTCGGAACAGGAGAGCGCACGAGGGAGCTTCCAGGGGGAAACGC
CTGGTATCTTTATAGTCCTGTCGGGTTTCGCCACCTCTGACTTGAGCGTCGATTTTTGTGATGCTCGTCA
GGGGGGCGGAGCCTATGGAAAAACGCCAGCAACGCGGCCTTTTTACGGTTCCTGGCCTTTTGCTGGCCTT
TTGCTCACATGTTCTTTCCTGCGTTATCCCCTGATTCTGTGGATAACCGTGCGGCCGCCAATACCCAGAA
GAACAGTAAAATAAAGCAAGGTACGTGAAATTAATATTTTTAAATGGTTCTAACCGATGCCGAAGAACTG
CGCAGTCCGGTTATAACGTCTGACATGTCCTTTTTTGATTTGGAATCCAACCACTCAAGTGACTCTGTTC
ATTTACTTTGCGAAAAATATACCCACAAATTGCCCATCGAAAGTGAATCGCAAACCACCTTCAGACTGGC
ACCGACAAAGCAAAGATTATACAGACAGAGTACTTTATACGTACCGTTAAGTCTCAAGCAAAGGGTTTTC
TTATTTACTGAACGGGTAAAGAGTATCTGGGCCGGCTTGCCAAGATGCAAACCGAATAAGTATTTCAAAG
TTGCATTTGCCTTAGCCGTCCTGACACCATTGGCTATTTGGATATTTTATATTGACTTTCGTGTACATTG
ATCACATCGACTGTTCTATTGGCAAATGAACCACGGGCATTGACTATTTTTCAGGTTACTACTATATATT
ATCATCACGGGCAAGGATTGTACCCTGAATTCGCATCTAGACTGATGAGACGTGGTAGAGCCACAAACAG
CCGGTACAAGCAACGATCTCCAGGACCATCTGAATCATGCGCGGATGACACGAACTCACGACGGCGATCA
CAGACATTAACCCACAGTACAGACACTGCGACAACGTGGCAATTCGTCGCAATACAACG
Features (pLannotate 1.2.2; 10 found; start..end, strand, type, name):
    707..2029    +  CDS            PEX3: PEX3_YEAST - Also known as PAS3 From Saccharomyces cerevisiae (strain ATCC 204508 / S288c) (Baker's yeast).
   2057..2244    +  terminator     ADH1 terminator: S. cerevisiae ADH1; transcription terminator for the S. cerevisiae alcohol dehydrogenase 1 (ADH1) gene
   2503..2580    +  CDS            YO192_YEAST (fragment): Experimental evidence at protein level: Swiss-Prot protein existence level 1. From Saccharomyces cerevisiae (strain ATCC 204508 / S288c) (Baker's yeast).
   2720..3127    +  promoter       LEU2 promoter: S. cerevisiae LEU2
   3128..4219    +  CDS            LEU2: LEU3_YEAST - Experimental evidence at protein level: Swiss-Prot protein existence level 1. Catalyzes the oxidation of 3-carboxy-2-hydroxy-4- methylpentanoate (3-isopropylmalate) to 3-carboxy-4-methyl-2- oxopentanoate. The product decarboxylates to 4-methyl-2 oxopentanoate. From Saccharomyces cerevisiae (strain ATCC 204508 / S288c) (Baker's yeast).
   4584..4697    -  CDS            NFS1 (fragment): NFS1_YEAST - Also known as SPL1 From Saccharomyces cerevisiae (strain ATCC 204508 / S288c) (Baker's yeast).
   5023..5214    -  CDS            NFS1 (fragment): NFS1_YEAST - Also known as SPL1 From Saccharomyces cerevisiae (strain ATCC 204508 / S288c) (Baker's yeast).
   5253..6068    -  CDS            KanR: aminoglycoside phosphotransferase; aph(3')-Ia; confers resistance to kanamycin in bacteria or G418 (Geneticin®) in eukaryotes
   6293..6881    +  rep_origin     ori: high-copy-number ColE1/pMB1/pBR322/pUC origin of replication
   7044..7418    +  CDS            YC021_YEAST: Protein predicted: Swiss-Prot protein existence level 4. From Saccharomyces cerevisiae (strain ATCC 204508 / S288c) (Baker's yeast).
