[The description below was written by a language model from this plasmid's Addgene catalogue record and pLannotate feature annotations shown in this document.]
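Description:
pJJB718 is a yeast expression plasmid built by Golden Gate assembly on the depositing lab's internal TMP137 backbone, designed to express the Saccharomyces cerevisiae peroxin Pex3 from a chromosomal integration rather than as an episome. In E. coli it is maintained at high copy through a ColE1/pUC-type origin and selected with kanamycin via the aph(3')-Ia (KanR) gene. The feature table shows no yeast replication origin or centromere, consistent with the depositor's note that the construct is integrated into the LEU2 locus. A complete LEU2 cassette, with its native promoter and coding sequence, supplies leucine prototrophy for selecting transformants. The annotated fragments of NFS1 and the small open reading frame YC021 probably represent genomic sequence flanking LEU2 that serves as homology for targeting, although the record does not explicitly label them as homology arms.

The payload is the full-length PEX3 coding sequence followed by the ADH1 transcription terminator. Roughly 700 bases lie upstream of the PEX3 start with no annotation. This region presumably holds the promoter, but neither the catalogue fields nor the feature table identify it. No epitope tags or fluorescent reporters are annotated. Pex3 is a peroxisomal membrane protein involved in peroxisome biogenesis and membrane protein insertion. The associated publication concerns increasing peroxisome capacity to compartmentalize a multienzyme pathway, so the plasmid likely serves to provide a stably integrated extra copy of PEX3 in engineered yeast strains. The stated purpose, however, is simply to express Pex3.
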