Addgene plasmid #218602: pJJB718
Purpose: Express Pex3
Depositing lab: John Dueber. Depositing organization: University of California, Berkeley. Publication: ML-enhanced peroxisome capacity enables compartmentalization of multienzyme pathway. Baker JJ, Shi J, Wang S, Mujica EM, Bianco S, Capponi S, Dueber JE. Nat Chem Biol. 2024 Oct 14. doi: 10.1038/s41589-024-01759-2. PubMed 39402374.
Backbone
  Vector backbone: TMP137
  Backbone manufacturer: Internal
  Vector type: Yeast Expression
  Selectable markers: LEU2
Growth in bacteria
  Bacterial resistance: Kanamycin, 50 μg/mL
  Growth temperature: 37°C
  Growth strain: DH5alpha
  Copy number: High Copy
Gene/Insert
  Gene/Insert name: Pex3
  Species: S. cerevisiae (budding yeast)
  Cloning method: Golden Gate
Terms and licenses: Academic/Nonprofit Terms; Industry Terms: Not Available to Industry
Depositor comments: Integrated into LEU2 locus
How to cite: pJJB718 was a gift from John Dueber (Addgene plasmid # 218602 ; http://n2t.net/addgene:218602 ; RRID:Addgene_218602)
